>Addgene plasmid #51240 | 3xFLAG-dCas9/pMXs-puro | addgene full sequence | sequence record 410075 | Addgene NGS Result
CCCGAAAAGTGCCACCTGCATAATGAAAGACCCCACCTGTAGGTTTGGCAAGCTAGCTTAAGTAACGCCA
TTTTGCAAGGCATGGAAAAATACATAACTGAGAATAGAAAAGTTCAGATCAAGGTCAGGAACAGATGGAA
CAGCTGAATATGGGCCAAACAGGATATCTGTGGTAAGCAGTTCCTGCCCCGGCTCAGGGCCAAGAACAGA
TGGAACAGCTGAATATGGGCCAAACAGGATATCTGTGGTAAGCAGTTCCTGCCCCGGCTCAGGGCCAAGA
ACAGATGGTCCCCAGATGCGGTCCAGCCCTCAGCAGTTTCTAGAGAACCATCAGATGTTTCCAGGGTGCC
CCAAGGACCTGAAATGACCCTGTGCCTTATTTGAACTAACCAATCAGTTCGCTTCTCGCTTCTGTTCGCG
CGCTTCTGCTCCCCGAGCTCAATAAAAGAGCCCACAACCCCTCACTCGGCGCGCCAGTCCTCCGATTGAC
TGAGTCGCCCGGGTACCCGTGTATCCAATAAACCCTCTTGCAGTTGCATCCGACTTGTGGTCTCGCTGTT
CCTTGGGAGGGTCTCCTCTGAGTGATTGACTACCCGTCAGCGGGGGTCTTTCATTTGGGGGCTCGTCCGG
GATCGGGAGACCCCTGCCCAGGGACCACCGACCCACCACCGGGAGGTAAGCTGGCCAGCAACTTATCTGT
GTCTGTCCGATTGTCTAGTGTCTATGACTGATTTTATGCGCCTGCGTCGGTACTAGTTAGCTAACTAGCT
CTGTATCTGGCGGACCCGTGGTGGAACTGACGAGTTCGGAACACCCGGCCGCAACCCTGGGAGACGTCCC
AGGGACTTCGGGGGCCGTTTTTGTGGCCCGACCTGAGTCCAAAAATCCCGATCGTTTTGGACTCTTTGGT
GCACCCCCCTAATAGGAGGGATATGTGGTTCTGGTAGGAGACGAGAACCTAAAACAGTTCCCGCCTCCGT
CTGAATTTTTGCTTTCGGTTTGGGACCGAAGCCGCGCCGCGCGTCTTGTCTGCTGCAGCATCGTTCTGTG
TTGTCTCTGTCTGACTGTGTTTCTGTATTTGTCTGAAAATTAGGGCCAGACTGTTACCACTCCCTTAAGT
TTGACCTTAGGTCACTGGAAAGATGTCGAGCGGATCGCTCACAACCAGTCGGTAGATGTCAAGAAGAGAC
GTTGGGTTACCTTCTGCTCTGCAGAATGGCCAACCTTTAACGTCGGATGGCCGCGAGACGGCACCTTTAA
CCGAGACCTCATCACCCAGGTTAAGATCAAGGTCTTTTCACCTGGCCCGCATGGACACCCAGACCAGGTC
CCCTACATCGTGACCTGGGAAGCCTTGGCTTTTGACCCCCCTCCCTGGGTCAAGCCCTTTGTACACCCTA
AGCCTCCGCCTCCTCTTCCTCCATCCGCCCCGTCTCTCCCCCTTGAACCTCCTCGTTCGACCCCGCCTCG
ATCCTCCCTTTATCCAGCCCTCACTCCTTCTCTAGGCGCCCCCATATGGCCATATGAGATCTTATATGGG
GCACCCCCGCCCCTTGTAAACTTCCCTGACCCTGACATGACAAGAGTTACTAACAGCCCCTCTCTCCAAG
CTCACTTACAGGCTCTCTACTTAGTCCAGCACGAAGTCTGGAGACCTCTGGCGGCAGCCTACCAAGAACA
ACTGGACCGACCGGTGGTACCTCACCCTTACCGAGTCGGCGACACAGTGTGGGTCCGCCGACACCAGACT
AAGAACCTAGAACCTCGCTGGAAAGGACCTTACACAGTCCTGCTGACCACCCCCACCGCCCTCAAAGTAG
ACGGCATCGCAGCTTGGATACACGCCGCCCACGTGAAGGCTGCCGACCCCGGGGGTGGACCATCCTCTAG
ACTGCCGGATCTAGCTAGTTAATTAAGGATCCGTTTAGTGAACCGTCAGAATTAACCATGGACTACAAAG
ACCATGACGGTGATTATAAAGATCATGACATCGATTACAAGGATGACGATGACAAGCTCATGGACAAGAA
GTACTCCATTGGGCTCGCTATCGGCACAAACAGCGTCGGCTGGGCCGTCATTACGGACGAGTACAAGGTG
CCGAGCAAAAAATTCAAAGTTCTGGGCAATACCGATCGCCACAGCATAAAGAAGAACCTCATTGGCGCCC
TCCTGTTCGACTCCGGGGAGACGGCCGAAGCCACGCGGCTCAAAAGAACAGCACGGCGCAGATATACCCG
CAGAAAGAATCGGATCTGCTACCTGCAGGAGATCTTTAGTAATGAGATGGCTAAGGTGGATGACTCTTTC
TTCCATAGGCTGGAGGAGTCCTTTTTGGTGGAGGAGGATAAAAAGCACGAGCGCCACCCAATCTTTGGCA
ATATCGTGGACGAGGTGGCGTACCATGAAAAGTACCCAACCATATATCATCTGAGGAAGAAGCTTGTAGA
CAGTACTGATAAGGCTGACTTGCGGTTGATCTATCTCGCGCTGGCGCATATGATCAAATTTCGGGGACAC
TTCCTCATCGAGGGGGACCTGAACCCAGACAACAGCGATGTCGACAAACTCTTTATCCAACTGGTTCAGA
CTTACAATCAGCTTTTCGAAGAGAACCCGATCAACGCATCCGGAGTTGACGCCAAAGCAATCCTGAGCGC
TAGGCTGTCCAAATCCCGGCGGCTCGAAAACCTCATCGCACAGCTCCCTGGGGAGAAGAAGAACGGCCTG
TTTGGTAATCTTATCGCCCTGTCACTCGGGCTGACCCCCAACTTTAAATCTAACTTCGACCTGGCCGAAG
ATGCCAAGCTTCAACTGAGCAAAGACACCTACGATGATGATCTCGACAATCTGCTGGCCCAGATCGGCGA
CCAGTACGCAGACCTTTTTTTGGCGGCAAAGAACCTGTCAGACGCCATTCTGCTGAGTGATATTCTGCGA
GTGAACACGGAGATCACCAAAGCTCCGCTGAGCGCTAGTATGATCAAGCGCTATGATGAGCACCACCAAG
ACTTGACTTTGCTGAAGGCCCTTGTCAGACAGCAACTGCCTGAGAAGTACAAGGAAATTTTCTTCGATCA
GTCTAAAAATGGCTACGCCGGATACATTGACGGCGGAGCAAGCCAGGAGGAATTTTACAAATTTATTAAG
CCCATCTTGGAAAAAATGGACGGCACCGAGGAGCTGCTGGTAAAGCTTAACAGAGAAGATCTGTTGCGCA
AACAGCGCACTTTCGACAATGGAAGCATCCCCCACCAGATTCACCTGGGCGAACTGCACGCTATCCTCAG
GCGGCAAGAGGATTTCTACCCCTTTTTGAAAGATAACAGGGAAAAGATTGAGAAAATCCTCACATTTCGG
ATACCCTACTATGTAGGCCCCCTCGCCCGGGGAAATTCCAGATTCGCGTGGATGACTCGCAAATCAGAAG
AGACCATCACTCCCTGGAACTTCGAGGAAGTCGTGGATAAGGGGGCCTCTGCCCAGTCCTTCATCGAAAG
GATGACTAACTTTGATAAAAATCTGCCTAACGAAAAGGTGCTTCCTAAACACTCTCTGCTGTACGAGTAC
TTCACAGTTTATAACGAGCTCACCAAGGTCAAATACGTCACAGAAGGGATGAGAAAGCCAGCATTCCTGT
CTGGAGAGCAGAAGAAAGCTATCGTGGACCTCCTCTTCAAGACGAACCGGAAAGTTACCGTGAAACAGCT
CAAAGAAGACTATTTCAAAAAGATTGAATGTTTCGACTCTGTTGAAATCAGCGGAGTGGAGGATCGCTTC
AACGCATCCCTGGGAACGTATCACGATCTCCTGAAAATCATTAAAGACAAGGACTTCCTGGACAATGAGG
AGAACGAGGACATTCTTGAGGACATTGTCCTCACCCTTACGTTGTTTGAAGATAGGGAGATGATTGAAGA
ACGCTTGAAAACTTACGCTCATCTCTTCGACGACAAAGTCATGAAACAGCTCAAGAGGCGCCGATATACA
GGATGGGGGCGGCTGTCAAGAAAACTGATCAATGGGATCCGAGACAAGCAGAGTGGAAAGACAATCCTGG
ATTTTCTTAAGTCCGATGGATTTGCCAACAGGAACTTCATGCAGTTGATCCATGATGACTCTCTCACCTT
TAAGGAGGACATCCAGAAAGCACAAGTTTCTGGCCAGGGGGACAGTCTTCACGAGCACATCGCTAATCTT
GCAGGTAGCCCAGCTATCAAAAAGGGAATACTGCAGACCGTTAAGGTCGTGGATGAACTCGTCAAAGTAA
TGGGAAGGCATAAGCCCGAGAATATCGTTATCGAGATGGCCCGAGAGAACCAAACTACCCAGAAGGGACA
GAAGAACAGTAGGGAAAGGATGAAGAGGATTGAAGAGGGTATAAAAGAACTGGGGTCCCAAATCCTTAAG
GAACACCCAGTTGAAAACACCCAGCTTCAGAATGAGAAGCTCTACCTGTACTACCTGCAGAACGGCAGGG
ACATGTACGTGGATCAGGAACTGGACATCAATCGGCTCTCCGACTACGACGTGGATGCCATCGTGCCCCA
GTCTTTTCTCAAAGATGATTCTATTGATAATAAAGTGTTGACAAGATCCGATAAAAATAGAGGGAAGAGT
GATAACGTCCCCTCAGAAGAAGTTGTCAAGAAAATGAAAAATTATTGGCGGCAGCTGCTGAACGCCAAAC
TGATCACACAACGGAAGTTCGATAATCTGACTAAGGCTGAACGAGGTGGCCTGTCTGAGTTGGATAAAGC
CGGCTTCATCAAAAGGCAGCTTGTTGAGACACGCCAGATCACCAAGCACGTGGCCCAAATTCTCGATTCA
CGCATGAACACCAAGTACGATGAAAATGACAAACTGATTCGAGAGGTGAAAGTTATTACTCTGAAGTCTA
AGCTGGTCTCAGATTTCAGAAAGGACTTTCAGTTTTATAAGGTGAGAGAGATCAACAATTACCACCATGC
GCATGATGCCTACCTGAATGCAGTGGTAGGCACTGCACTTATCAAAAAATATCCCAAGCTTGAATCTGAA
TTTGTTTACGGAGACTATAAAGTGTACGATGTTAGGAAAATGATCGCAAAGTCTGAGCAGGAAATAGGCA
AGGCCACCGCTAAGTACTTCTTTTACAGCAATATTATGAATTTTTTCAAGACCGAGATTACACTGGCCAA
TGGAGAGATTCGGAAGCGACCACTTATCGAAACAAACGGAGAAACAGGAGAAATCGTGTGGGACAAGGGT
AGGGATTTCGCGACAGTCCGGAAGGTCCTGTCCATGCCGCAGGTGAACATCGTTAAAAAGACCGAAGTAC
AGACCGGAGGCTTCTCCAAGGAAAGTATCCTCCCGAAAAGGAACAGCGACAAGCTGATCGCACGCAAAAA
AGATTGGGACCCCAAGAAATACGGCGGATTCGATTCTCCTACAGTCGCTTACAGTGTACTGGTTGTGGCC
AAAGTGGAGAAAGGGAAGTCTAAAAAACTCAAAAGCGTCAAGGAACTGCTGGGCATCACAATCATGGAGC
GATCAAGCTTCGAAAAAAACCCCATCGACTTTCTCGAGGCGAAAGGATATAAAGAGGTCAAAAAAGACCT
CATCATTAAGCTTCCCAAGTACTCTCTCTTTGAGCTTGAAAACGGCCGGAAACGAATGCTCGCTAGTGCG
GGCGAGCTGCAGAAAGGTAACGAGCTGGCACTGCCCTCTAAATACGTTAATTTCTTGTATCTGGCCAGCC
ACTATGAAAAGCTCAAAGGGTCTCCCGAAGATAATGAGCAGAAGCAGCTGTTCGTGGAACAACACAAACA
CTACCTTGATGAGATCATCGAGCAAATAAGCGAATTCTCCAAAAGAGTGATCCTCGCCGACGCTAACCTC
GATAAGGTGCTTTCTGCTTACAATAAGCACAGGGATAAGCCCATCAGGGAGCAGGCAGAAAACATTATCC
ACTTGTTTACTCTGACCAACTTGGGCGCGCCTGCAGCCTTCAAGTACTTCGACACCACCATAGACAGAAA
GCGGTACACCTCTACAAAGGAGGTCCTGGACGCCACACTGATTCATCAGTCAATTACGGGGCTCTATGAA
ACAAGAATCGACCTCTCTCAGCTCGGTGGAGACAGCAGGGCTGACCCCAAGAAGAAGAGGAAGGTGTGAA
AGGGTTCGATCCCTACCGGATCGAATTCCAGCTGAGCGCCGGTCGCTACCATTACCAGTTGGTCTGGTGT
CAAAAATAATAATAACCGGGCAGGCCATGTCTGCCCGTATTTCGCGTAAGGAAATCCATTATGTACTATT
TAAACTCGAGCGGCCGCCAGCACAGTGGTCGACCTGTGGAATGTGTGTCAGTTAGGGTGTGGAAAGTCCC
CAGGCTCCCCAGCAGGCAGAAGTATGCAAAGCATGCATCTCAATTAGTCAGCAACCAGGTGTGGAAAGTC
CCCAGGCTCCCCAGCAGGCAGAAGTATGCAAAGCATGCATCTCAATTAGTCAGCAACCATAGTCCCGCCC
CTAACTCCGCCCATCCCGCCCCTAACTCCGCCCAGTTCCGCCCATTCTCCGCCCCATGGCTGACTAATTT
TTTTTATTTATGCAGAGGCCGAGGCCGCCTCGGCCTCTGAGCTATTCCAGAAGTAGTGAGGAGGCTTTTT
TGGAGGCCTAGGCTTTTGCAAAAAGCTTACCATGACCGAGTACAAGCCCACGGTGCGCCTCGCCACCCGC
GACGACGTCCCCAGGGCCGTACGCACCCTCGCCGCCGCGTTCGCCGACTACCCCGCCACGCGCCACACCG
TCGATCCGGACCGCCACATCGAGCGGGTCACCGAGCTGCAAGAACTCTTCCTCACGCGCGTCGGGCTCGA
CATCGGCAAGGTGTGGGTCGCGGACGACGGCGCCGCGGTGGCGGTCTGGACCACGCCGGAGAGCGTCGAA
GCGGGGGCGGTGTTCGCCGAGATCGGCCCGCGCATGGCCGAGTTGAGCGGTTCCCGGCTGGCCGCGCAGC
AACAGATGGAAGGCCTCCTGGCGCCGCACCGGCCCAAGGAGCCCGCGTGGTTCCTGGCCACCGTCGGCGT
CTCGCCCGACCACCAGGGCAAGGGTCTGGGCAGCGCCGTCGTGCTCCCCGGAGTGGAGGCGGCCGAGCGC
GCCGGGGTGCCCGCCTTCCTGGAGACCTCCGCGCCCCGCAACCTCCCCTTCTACGAGCGGCTCGGCTTCA
CCGTCACCGCCGACGTCGAGGTGCCCGAAGGACCGCGCACCTGGTGCATGACCCGCAAGCCCGGTGCCTG
ACGCCCGCCCCACGACCCGCAGCGCCCGACCGAAAGGAGCGCACGACCCCATGCATCGTCGACGATAAAA
TAAAAGATTTTATTTAGTCTCCAGAAAAAGGGGGGAATGAAAGACCCCACCTGTAGGTTTGGCAAGCTAG
CTTAAGTAACGCCATTTTGCAAGGCATGGAAAAATACATAACTGAGAATAGAGAAGTTCAGATCAAGGTC
AGGAACAGATGGAACAGCTGAATATGGGCCAAACAGGATATCTGTGGTAAGCAGTTCCTGCCCCGGCTCA
GGGCCAAGAACAGATGGAACAGCTGAATATGGGCCAAACAGGATATCTGTGGTAAGCAGTTCCTGCCCCG
GCTCAGGGCCAAGAACAGATGGTCCCCAGATGCGGTCCAGCCCTCAGCAGTTTCTAGAGAACCATCAGAT
GTTTCCAGGGTGCCCCAAGGACCTGAAATGACCCTGTGCCTTATTTGAACTAACCAATCAGTTCGCTTCT
CGCTTCTGTTCGCGCGCTTCTGCTCCCCGAGCTCAATAAAAGAGCCCACAACCCCTCACTCGGGGCGCCA
GTCCTCCGATTGACTGAGTCGCCCGGGTACCCGTGTATCCAATAAACCCTCTTGCAGTTGCATCCGACTT
GTGGTCTCGCTGTTCCTTGGGAGGGTCTCCTCTGAGTGATTGACTACCCGTCAGCGGGGGTCTTTCACAT
GCAGCATGTATCAAAATTAATTTGGTTTTTTTTCTTAAGTATTTACATTAAATGGCCATAGTTGCATTAA
TGAATCGGCCAACGCGCGGGGAGAGGCGGTTTGCGTATTGGGCGCTCTTCCGCTTCCTCGCTCACTGACT
CGCTGCGCTCGGTCGTTCGGCTGCGGCGAGCGGTATCAGCTCACTCAAAGGCGGTAATACGGTTATCCAC
AGAATCAGGGGATAACGCAGGAAAGAACATGTGAGCAAAAGGCCAGCAAAAGGCCAGGAACCGTAAAAAG
GCCGCGTTGCTGGCGTTTTTCCATAGGCTCCGCCCCCCTGACGAGCATCACAAAAATCGACGCTCAAGTC
AGAGGTGGCGAAACCCGACAGGACTATAAAGATACCAGGCGTTTCCCCCTGGAAGCTCCCTCGTGCGCTC
TCCTGTTCCGACCCTGCCGCTTACCGGATACCTGTCCGCCTTTCTCCCTTCGGGAAGCGTGGCGCTTTCT
CATAGCTCACGCTGTAGGTATCTCAGTTCGGTGTAGGTCGTTCGCTCCAAGCTGGGCTGTGTGCACGAAC
CCCCCGTTCAGCCCGACCGCTGCGCCTTATCCGGTAACTATCGTCTTGAGTCCAACCCGGTAAGACACGA
CTTATCGCCACTGGCAGCAGCCACTGGTAACAGGATTAGCAGAGCGAGGTATGTAGGCGGTGCTACAGAG
TTCTTGAAGTGGTGGCCTAACTACGGCTACACTAGAAGAACAGTATTTGGTATCTGCGCTCTGCTGAAGC
CAGTTACCTTCGGAAAAAGAGTTGGTAGCTCTTGATCCGGCAAACAAACCACCGCTGGTAGCGGTGGTTT
TTTTGTTTGCAAGCAGCAGATTACGCGCAGAAAAAAAGGATCTCAAGAAGATCCTTTGATCTTTTCTACG
GGGTCTGACGCTCAGTGGAACGAAAACTCACGTTAAGGGATTTTGGTCATGAGATTATCAAAAAGGATCT
TCACCTAGATCCTTTTGCGGCCGGCCGCAAATCAATCTAAAGTATATATGAGTAAACTTGGTCTGACAGT
TACCAATGCTTAATCAGTGAGGCACCTATCTCAGCGATCTGTCTATTTCGTTCATCCATAGTTGCCTGAC
TCCCCGTCGTGTAGATAACTACGATACGGGAGGGCTTACCATCTGGCCCCAGTGCTGCAATGATACCGCG
AGACCCACGCTCACCGGCTCCAGATTTATCAGCAATAAACCAGCCAGCCGGAAGGGCCGAGCGCAGAAGT
GGTCCTGCAACTTTATCCGCCTCCATCCAGTCTATTAATTGTTGCCGGGAAGCTAGAGTAAGTAGTTCGC
CAGTTAATAGTTTGCGCAACGTTGTTGCCATTGCTACAGGCATCGTGGTGTCACGCTCGTCGTTTGGTAT
GGCTTCATTCAGCTCCGGTTCCCAACGATCAAGGCGAGTTACATGATCCCCCATGTTGTGCAAAAAAGCG
GTTAGCTCCTTCGGTCCTCCGATCGTTGTCAGAAGTAAGTTGGCCGCAGTGTTATCACTCATGGTTATGG
CAGCACTGCATAATTCTCTTACTGTCATGCCATCCGTAAGATGCTTTTCTGTGACTGGTGAGTACTCAAC
CAAGTCATTCTGAGAATAGTGTATGCGGCGACCGAGTTGCTCTTGCCCGGCGTCAATACGGGATAATACC
GCGCCACATAGCAGAACTTTAAAAGTGCTCATCATTGGAAAACGTTCTTCGGGGCGAAAACTCTCAAGGA
TCTTACCGCTGTTGAGATCCAGTTCGATGTAACCCACTCGTGCACCCAACTGATCTTCAGCATCTTTTAC
TTTCACCAGCGTTTCTGGGTGAGCAAAAACAGGAAGGCAAAATGCCGCAAAAAAGGGAATAAGGGCGACA
CGGAAATGTTGAATACTCATACTCTTCCTTTTTCAATATTATTGAAGCATTTATCAGGGTTATTGTCTCA
TGAGCGGATACATATTTGAATGTATTTAGAAAAATAAACAAATAGGGGTTCCGCGCACATTTC
Features (pLannotate 1.2.2; 16 found; start..end, strand, type, name):
     22..615     +  LTR            LTR: long terminal repeat from Moloney murine leukemia virus
    678..877     +  misc_feature   MMLV Ψ: packaging signal of Moloney murine leukemia virus (MMLV)
    929..1017    +  misc_feature   MESV Ψ (fragment): packaging signal of murine embryonic stem cell virus
   1094..1510    +  CDS            gag (truncated): truncated Moloney murine leukemia virus (MMLV) gag gene lacking the start codon
   1520..1894    +  misc_feature   pol region: Moloney murine leukemia virus (MMLV) pol region containing the splice acceptor site
   1922..1940    +  promoter       tight TRE promoter (fragment): Tet-responsive promoter PTight, consisting of seven tet operator sequences followed by the minimal CMV promoter
   1951..2016    +  CDS            3xFLAG: three tandem FLAG® epitope tags, followed by an enterokinase cleavage site
   2020..6123    +  CDS            Cas9: Cas9 (Csn1) endonuclease from the Streptococcus pyogenes Type II CRISPR/Cas system generates RNA-guided double strand breaks in DNA
   6343..6672    +  promoter       SV40 promoter: SV40 enhancer and early promoter
   6682..7281    +  CDS            PuroR: puromycin N-acetyltransferase; pac from Streptomyces alboniger; confers resistance to puromycin
   7386..7507    +  LTR            3' LTR (ΔU3) (fragment): self-inactivating 3' long terminal repeat (LTR) from Moloney murine leukemia virus
   7508..7977    +  LTR            LTR: long terminal repeat from Moloney murine leukemia virus
   8043..8095    -  CDS            lacI (fragment): lac repressor; lacI; The lac repressor binds to the lac operator to inhibit transcription in E. coli. This inhibition can be relieved by adding lactose or isopropyl-β-D-thiogalactopyranoside (IPTG).
   8278..8866    -  rep_origin     ori: high-copy-number ColE1/pMB1/pBR322/pUC origin of replication
   9030..9890    -  CDS            AmpR: β-lactamase; bla; confers resistance to ampicillin, carbenicillin, and related antibiotics
   9891..9995    -  promoter       AmpR promoter: bla
