[The description below was written by a language model from this plasmid's Addgene catalogue record and pLannotate feature annotations shown in this document.]
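Description:
3xFLAG-dCas9/pMXs-puro is a Moloney murine leukemia virus-based retroviral expression plasmid of about 10 kb, built on the pMXs-puro backbone for delivering a tagged, nuclease-dead Cas9 into mammalian cells. The proviral portion is bounded by MMLV long terminal repeats. Downstream of the 5′ LTR lie the packaging signal, a truncated gag segment lacking its start codon, and a pol region carrying the splice acceptor. These elements allow the genomic RNA to be encapsidated when gag, pol and env are supplied in trans by packaging cells. In bacteria the plasmid is maintained through a ColE1/pUC-type origin and the ampicillin resistance gene. The catalogue entry nevertheless lists it as low copy, and repeat-containing retroviral plasmids of this kind can be recombination-prone.

The roughly 4.2 kb synthetic insert sits between BamHI and EcoRI sites and is transcribed from the 5′ LTR. It encodes a human codon-optimized Streptococcus pyogenes Cas9 carrying the D10A and H840A substitutions, which abolish both nuclease activities while preserving guide RNA-directed DNA binding. An N-terminal 3xFLAG epitope provides an affinity handle, and the record lists a C-terminal nuclear localization signal, which is not separately annotated in the feature table. A very short match to a Tet-responsive promoter just upstream of the tag is only a fragment and is probably not functional. Downstream, an SV40 early promoter drives puromycin N-acetyltransferase, so transduced cells can be selected with puromycin.

The construct is intended for enChIP, in which 3xFLAG-dCas9 is targeted to a chosen locus by a guide RNA and the bound chromatin is immunopurified through the FLAG tag to identify associated molecules. The guide RNA is not included. The depositor notes that guide cassettes are delivered separately in self-inactivating pSIR-based retroviral vectors.
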