Addgene plasmid #51240: 3xFLAG-dCas9/pMXs-puro
Purpose: Expresses 3xFLAG-dCas9 in mammalian cells for enChIP analysis to purify specific genomic regions of interest.
Depositing lab: Hodaka Fujii. Depositing organization: The University of Osaka. Publication: Identification of Proteins Associated with an IFNgamma-Responsive Promoter by a Retroviral Expression System for enChIP Using CRISPR. Fujita T, Fujii H. PLoS One. 2014 Jul 22;9(7):e103084. doi: 10.1371/journal.pone.0103084. eCollection 2014. PubMed 25051498.
Backbone
  Vector backbone: pMXs-puro
  Backbone manufacturer: Hodaka Fujii
  Backbone size w/o insert (bp): 5791
  Total vector size (bp): 10003
  Vector type: Mammalian Expression, Retroviral, CRISPR
  Selectable markers: Puromycin
Growth in bacteria
  Bacterial resistance: Ampicillin, 50 μg/mL
  Growth temperature: 30°C
  Growth strain: NEB Stable
  Growth instructions: slow growing, culture for 18hrs.
  Copy number: Low Copy
Gene/Insert
  Gene/Insert name: 3xFLAG-dCas9
  Species: Synthetic
  Insert size (bp): 4212
  Mutation: human codon-optimized, D10A + H840A
  Promoter: LTR
  Tag / fusion protein: 3xFLAG tag (N terminal on insert); NLS (nuclear localization signal) (C terminal on insert)
  Cloning method: Restriction Enzyme; 5′ cloning site BamH I (not destroyed); 3′ cloning site EcoR I (not destroyed)
  Sequencing primers: 5′ ggtggaccatcctctagact; 3′ tggggactttccacaccctaactgacacacat
Terms and licenses: Academic/Nonprofit Terms; Industry Terms: Not Available to Industry
Depositor comments: The coding sequence of 3xFLAG-dCas9 can be cleaved with Pac I and Not I. Construction strategy of gRNA retroviral vectors 1. Cleave gBlock from a gRNA vector constructed using gRNA cloning vector (Addgene #41824) with appropriate restriction enzymes (eg. [Xho I + Hind III], EcoR I). 2. Insert the cleaved gBlock into pSIR-based self-inactivating retroviral vectors. Vectors & Sites of insertion pSIR-neo (Addgene #51128): eg. [Xho I + Hind III] pSIR-GFP (Addgene #51134): eg. [Xho I + Hind III], EcoR I pSIR-DsRed-Express2 (Addgene #51135): eg. [Xho I + Hind III], EcoR I pSIR-hCD2 (Addgene #51143): eg. EcoR I
How to cite: 3xFLAG-dCas9/pMXs-puro was a gift from Hodaka Fujii (Addgene plasmid # 51240 ; http://n2t.net/addgene:51240 ; RRID:Addgene_51240)
