>Addgene plasmid #51240 | 3xFLAG-dCas9/pMXs-puro | addgene partial sequence | sequence record 132680 | pMX-S1811 5'-GACGGCATCGCAGCTTGGATACAC-3'
GGCTGCCGACCCCGGGGGTGGACCATCCTCTAGACTGCCGGATCTAGCTAGTTAATTAAGGATCCGTTTA
GTGAACCGTCAGAATTAACCATGGACTACAAAGACCATGACGGTGATTATAAAGATCATGACATCGATTA
CAAGGATGACGATGACAAGCTCATGGACAAGAAGTACTCCATTGGGCTCGCTATCGGCACAAACAGCGTC
GGCTGGGCCGTCATTACGGACGAGTACAAGGTGCCGAGCAAAAAATTCAAAGTTCTGGGCAATACCGATC
GCCACAGCATAAAGAAGAACCTCATTGGCGCCCTCCTGTTCGACTCCGGGGAGACGGCCGAAGCCACGCG
GCTCAAAAGAACAGCACGGCGCAGATATACCCGCAGAAAGAATCGGATCTGCTACCTGCAGGAGATCTTT
AGTAATGAGATGGCTAAGGTGGATGACTCTTTCTTCCATAGGCTGGAGGAGTCCTTTTTGGTGGAGGAGG
ATAAAAAGCACGAGCGCCACCCAATCTTTGGCAATATCGTGGACGAGGTGGCGTACCATGAAAAGTACCC
AACCATATATCATCTGAGGAAGAAGCTTGTAGACAGTACTGATAAGGCTGACTTGCGGTTGATCTATCTC
GCGCTGGCGCATATGATCAAATTTCGGGGACACTTCCTCATCGAGGGGGACCTGAACCCAGACAACAGCG
ATGTCGACAAACTCTTTATCCAACTGGTTCAGACTTACAATCAGCTTTTCGAAGAGAACCCGATCAACGC
ATCCGGAGTTGACGCCAAAGCAATCCTGAGCGCTAGGCTGTCCAAATCCCGGCGGCTCGAAAACCTCATC
GCACAGCTCCCTGGGGAGAAGAAGAACGGCCTGTTTGGTAATCTTATCGCCCTGTCACTCGGGCTGACCC
CCAACTTTAAATCTAACTTCGACCTGGCCGAAGATGCCAAGCTTCAACTGAGCAAAGACACCTACGATGA
TGATCTCGACAATCTGCTGGCCCAGATCGGCGACCAGTACGCAGACCTTTTT
