>Addgene plasmid #51240 | 3xFLAG-dCas9/pMXs-puro | addgene partial sequence | sequence record 132681 | pBABE3 5'-ACCCTAACTGACACACATTCC-3'
TGTGCTGGCGGCCGCTCGAGTTTAAATAGTACATAATGGATTTCCTTACGCGAAATACGGGCAGACATGG
CCTGCCCGGTTATTATTATTTTTGACACCAGACCAACTGGTAATGGTAGCGACCGGCGCTCAGCTGGAAT
TCGATCCGGTAGGGATCGAACCCTTTCACACCTTCCTCTTCTTCTTGGGGTCAGCCCTGCTGTCTCCACC
GAGCTGAGAGAGGTCGATTCTTGTTTCATAGAGCCCCGTAATTGACTGATGAATCAGTGTGGCGTCCAGG
ACCTCCTTTGTAGAGGTGTACCGCTTTCTGTCTATGGTGGTGTCGAAGTACTTGAAGGCTGCAGGCGCGC
CCAAGTTGGTCAGAGTAAACAAGTGGATAATGTTTTCTGCCTGCTCCCTGATGGGCTTATCCCTGTGCTT
ATTGTAAGCAGAAAGCACCTTATCGAGGTTAGCGTCGGCGAGGATCACTCTTTTGGAGAATTCGCTTATT
TGCTCGATGATCTCATCAAGGTAGTGTTTGTGTTGTTCCACGAACAGCTGCTTCTGCTCATTATCTTCGG
GAGACCCTTTGAGCTTTTCATAGTGGCTGGCCAGATACAAGAAATTAACGTATTTAGAGGGCAGTGCCAG
CTCGTTACCTTTCTGCAGCTCGCCCGCACTAGCGAGCATTCGTTTCCGGCCGTTTTCAAGCTCAAAGAGA
GAGTACTTGGGAAGCTTAATGATGAGGTCTTTTTTGACCTCTTTATATCCTTTCGCCTCGAGAAAGTCGA
TGGGGTTTTTTTCGAAGCTTGATCGCTCCATGATTGTGATGCCCAGCAGTTCCTTGACGCTTTTGAGTTT
TTTAGACTTCCCTTTCTCCACTTTGGCCACAACCAGTACACTGTAAGCGACTGTAGGAGAATCGAATCCG
CCGTATTTCTTGGGGTCCCAATCTTTTTTGCGTGCGATCAGCTTGTCGCTGTTCCTTTTCGGGAGGATAC
TTTCCTTGGAGAAGCCTCCGGTCTGTACTTCGGTCTTTT
