>Addgene plasmid #51240 | 3xFLAG-dCas9/pMXs-puro | addgene partial sequence | sequence record 136196 | hdCas9-R2 5'-CCGGCTTTATCCAACTCAGAC-3'
CCTTAGTCAGATTATCGAACTTCCGTTGTGTGATCAGTTTGGCGTTCAGCAGCTGCCGCCAATAATTTTT
CATTTTCTTGACAACTTCTTCTGAGGGGACGTTATCACTCTTCCCTCTATTTTTATCGGATCTTGTCAAC
ACTTTATTATCAATAGAATCATCTTTGAGAAAAGACTGGGGCACGATGGCATCCACGTCGTAGTCGGAGA
GCCGATTGATGTCCAGTTCCTGATCCACGTACATGTCCCTGCCGTTCTGCAGGTAGTACAGGTAGAGCTT
CTCATTCTGAAGCTGGGTGTTTTCAACTGGGTGTTCCTTAAGGATTTGGGACCCCAGTTCTTTTATACCC
TCTTCAATCCTCTTCATCCTTTCCCTACTGTTCTTCTGTCCCTTCTGGGTAGTTTGGTTCTCTCGGGCCA
TCTCGATAACGATATTCTCGGGCTTATGCCTTCCCATTACTTTGACGAGTTCATCCACGACCTTAACGGT
CTGCAGTATTCCCTTTTTGATAGCTGGGCTACCTGCAAGATTAGCGATGTGCTCGTGAAGACTGTCCCCC
TGGCCAGAAACTTGTGCTTTCTGGATGTCCTCCTTAAAGGTGAGAGAGTCATCATGGATCAACTGCATGA
AGTTCCTGTTGGCAAATCCATCGGACTTAAGAAAATCCAGGATTGTCTTTCCACTCTGCTTGTCTCGGAT
CCCATTGATCAGTTTTCTTGACAGCCGCCCCCATCCTGTATATCGGCGCCTCTTGAGCTGTTTCATGACT
TTGTCGTCGAAGAGATGAGCGTAAGTTTTCAAGCGTTCTTCAATCATCTCCCTATCTTCAAACAACGTAA
GGGTGAGGACAATGTCCTCAAGAATGTCCTCGTTCTCCTCATTGTCCAGGAAGTCCTTGTCTTTAATGAT
TTTCAGGAGATCGTGATACGTTCCCAGGGATGCGTTGAAGCGATCCTCCACTCCGCTGATTTCAACAGAG
TCGAAACATTCAATCTTTT
