>Addgene plasmid #51240 | 3xFLAG-dCas9/pMXs-puro | addgene partial sequence | sequence record 136197 | SV40pro-F2 5'-CCCCATGGCTGACTAATTTTT-3'
GCCGAGGCCGCCTCGGCCTCTGAGCTATTCCAGAAGTAGTGAGGAGGCTTTTTTGGAGGCCTAGGCTTTT
GCAAAAAGCTTACCATGACCGAGTACAAGCCCACGGTGCGCCTCGCCACCCGCGACGACGTCCCCAGGGC
CGTACGCACCCTCGCCGCCGCGTTCGCCGACTACCCCGCCACGCGCCACACCGTCGATCCGGACCGCCAC
ATCGAGCGGGTCACCGAGCTGCAAGAACTCTTCCTCACGCGCGTCGGGCTCGACATCGGCAAGGTGTGGG
TCGCGGACGACGGCGCCGCGGTGGCGGTCTGGACCACGCCGGAGAGCGTCGAAGCGGGGGCGGTGTTCGC
CGAGATCGGCCCGCGCATGGCCGAGTTGAGCGGTTCCCGGCTGGCCGCGCAGCAACAGATGGAAGGCCTC
CTGGCGCCGCACCGGCCCAAGGAGCCCGCGTGGTTCCTGGCCACCGTCGGCGTCTCGCCCGACCACCAGG
GCAAGGGTCTGGGCAGCGCCGTCGTGCTCCCCGGAGTGGAGGCGGCCGAGCGCGCCGGGGTGCCCGCCTT
CCTGGAGACCTCCGCGCCCCGCAACCTCCCCTTCTACGAGCGGCTCGGCTTCACCGTCACCGCCGACGTC
GAGGTGCCCGAAGGACCGCGCACCTGGTGCATGACCCGCAAGCCCGGTGCCTGACGCCCGCCCCACGACC
CGCAGCGCCCGACCGAAAGGAGCGCACGACCCCATGCATCGTCGACGATAAAATAAAAGATTTTATTTAG
TCTCCAGAAAAAGGGGGGAATGAAAGACCCCACCTGTAGGTTTGGCAAGCTAGCTTAAGTAACGCCATTT
TGCAAGGCATGGAAAAA
